>Addgene plasmid #147738 | pcDNA3.1-beta-hRLuc-V5-6xbsMS2_V | addgene full sequence | sequence record 405438 | Addgene NGS Result
GACATTGATTATTGACTAGTTATTAATAGTAATCAATTACGGGGTCATTAGTTCATAGCCCATATATGGA
GTTCCGCGTTACATAACTTACGGTAAATGGCCCGCCTGGCTGACCGCCCAACGACCCCCGCCCATTGACG
TCAATAATGACGTATGTTCCCATAGTAACGCCAATAGGGACTTTCCATTGACGTCAATGGGTGGAGTATT
TACGGTAAACTGCCCACTTGGCAGTACATCAAGTGTATCATATGCCAAGTACGCCCCCTATTGACGTCAA
TGACGGTAAATGGCCCGCCTGGCATTATGCCCAGTACATGACCTTATGGGACTTTCCTACTTGGCAGTAC
ATCTACGTATTAGTCATCGCTATTACCATGGTGATGCGGTTTTGGCAGTACATCAATGGGCGTGGATAGC
GGTTTGACTCACGGGGATTTCCAAGTCTCCACCCCATTGACGTCAATGGGAGTTTGTTTTGGCACCAAAA
TCAACGGGACTTTCCAAAATGTCGTAACAACTCCGCCCCATTGACGCAAATGGGCGGTAGGCGTGTACGG
TGGGAGGTCTATATAAGCAGAGCTCTCTGGCTAACTAGAGAACCCACTGCTTACTGGCTTATCGAAATTA
ATACGACTCACTATAGGGAGACCCAAGCTTACATTTGCTTCTGACACAACTGTGTTCACTAGCAACCTCA
AACAGACACCATGGTGCACCTGACTCCTGAGGAGAAGTCTGCCGTTACTGCCCTGTGGGGCAAGGTGAAC
GTGGATGAAGTTGGTGGTGAGGCCCTGGGCAGGTTGGTATCAAGGTTACAAGACAGGTTTAAGGAGACCA
ATAGAAACTGGGCATGTGGAGACAGAGAAGACTCTTGGGTTTCTGATAGGCACTGACTCTCTCTGCCTAT
TGGTCTATTTTCCCACCCTTAGGCTGCTGGTGGTCTACCCTTGGACCCAGAGGTTCTTTGAGTCCTTTGG
GGATCTGTCCACTCCTGATGCTGTTATGGGCAACCCTAAGGTGAAGGCTCATGGCAAGAAAGTGCTCGGT
GCCTTTAGTGATGGCCTGGCTCACCTGGACAACCTCAAGGGCACCTTTGCCACACTGAGTGAGCTGCACT
GTGACAAGCTGCACGTGGATCCTGAGAACTTCAGGGTGAGTCTATGGGACCCTTGATGTTTTCTTTCCCC
TTCTTTTCTATGGTTAAGTTCATGTCATAGGAAGGGGATAAGTAACAGGGTACAGTTTAGAATGGGAAAC
AGACGAATGATTGCATCAGTGTGGAAGTCTCAGGATCGTTTTAGTTTCTTTTATTTGCTGTTCATAACAA
TTGTTTTCTTTTGTTTAATTCTTGCTTTCTTTTTTTTTCTTCTCCGCAATTTTTACTATTATACTTAATG
CCTTAACATTGTGTATAACAAAAGGAAATATCTCTGAGATACATTAAGTAACTTAAAAAAAAAACTTTAC
ACAGTCTGCCTAGTACATTACTATTTGGAATATATGTGTGCTTATTTGCATATTCATAATCTCCCTACTT
TATTTTCTTTTATTTTTAATTGATACATAATCATTATACATATTTATGGGTTAAAGTGTAATGTTTTAAT
ATGTGTACACATATTGACCAAATCAGGGTAATTTTGCATTTGTAATTTTAAAAAATGCTTTCTTCTTTTA
ATATACTTTTTTGTTTATCTTATTTCTAATACTTTCCCTAATCTCTTTCTTTCAGGGCAATAATGATACA
ATGTATCATGCCTCTTTGCACCATTCTAAAGAATAACAGTGATAATTTCTGGGTTAAGGCAATAGCAATA
TTTCTGCATATAAATATTTCTGCATATAAATTGTAACTGATGTAAGAGGTTTCATATTGCTAATAGCAGC
TACAATCCAGCTACCATTCTGCTTTTATTTTATGGTTGGGATAAGGCTGGATTATTCTGAGTCCAAGCTA
GGCCCTTTTGCTAATCATGTTCATACCTCTTATCTTCCTCCCACAGCTCCTGGGCAACGTGCTGGTCTGT
GTGCTGGCCCATCACTTTGGCAAAGAATTCACCCCACCAGTGCAGGCTGCCTATCAGAAAGTGGTGGCTG
GTGTGGCTAATGCCCTGGCCCACAAGTATCACATGGCTTCCAAGGTGTACGACCCCGAGCAACGCAAACG
CATGATCACTGGGCCTCAGTGGTGGGCTCGCTGCAAGCAAATGAACGTGCTGGACTCCTTCATCAACTAC
TATGATTCCGAGAAGCACGCCGAGAACGCCGTGATTTTTCTGCATGGTAACGCTGCCTCCAGCTACCTGT
GGAGGCACGTCGTGCCTCACATCGAGCCCGTGGCTAGATGCATCATCCCTGATCTGATCGGAATGGGTAA
GTCCGGCAAGAGCGGGAATGGCTCATATCGCCTCCTGGATCACTACAAGTACCTCACCGCTTGGTTCGAG
CTGCTGAACCTTCCAAAGAAAATCATCTTTGTGGGCCACGACTGGGGGGCTTGTCTGGCCTTTCACTACT
CCTACGAGCACCAAGACAAGATCAAGGCCATCGTCCATGCTGAGAGTGTCGTGGACGTGATCGAGTCCTG
GGACGAGTGGCCTGACATCGAGGAGGATATCGCCCTGATCAAGAGCGAAGAGGGCGAGAAAATGGTGCTT
GAGAATAACTTCTTCGTCGAGACCATGCTCCCAAGCAAGATCATGCGGAAACTGGAGCCTGAGGAGTTCG
CTGCCTACCTGGAGCCATTCAAGGAGAAGGGCGAGGTTAGACGGCCTACCCTCTCCTGGCCTCGCGAGAT
CCCTCTCGTTAAGGGAGGCAAGCCCGACGTCGTCCAGATTGTCCGCAACTACAACGCCTACCTTCGGGCC
AGCGACGATCTGCCTAAGATGTTCATCGAGTCCGACCCTGGGTTCTTTTCCAACGCTATTGTCGAGGGAG
CTAAGAAGTTCCCTAACACCGAGTTCGTGAAGGTGAAGGGCCTCCACTTCAGCCAGGAGGACGCTCCAGA
TGAAATGGGTAAGTACATCAAGAGCTTCGTGGAGCGCGTGCTGAAGAACGAGCAGGGTAAGCCTATCCCT
AACCCTCTCCTCGGTCTCGATTCTACGTAAGCGGCCGCTCCGCTTTCTTGCTGTCCAATTTCTATTAAAG
GTTCCTTTGTTCCCTAAGTCCAACTACCAAACTGGGTCTAGCTCTAGCTGTAGAAAACATGAGGATCACC
CATGTCTGCTGGACGACTGTAGAAAACATGAGGATCACCCATGTCTGCTGTCTAGCTGTAGAAAACATGA
GGATCACCCATGTCTGCTGGACGACTGTAGAAAACATGAGGATCACCCATGTCTGCTGTCTAGCTGTAGA
AAACATGAGGATCACCCATGTCTGCTGGACGACTGTAGAAAACATGAGGATCACCCATGTCTGCTGTCTA
GAGGGCCCTATTCTATAGTGTCACCTAAATGCTAGAGCTCGCTGATCAGCCTCGACTGTGCCTTCTAGTT
GCCAGCCATCTGTTGTTTGCCCCTCCCCCGTGCCTTCCTTGACCCTGGAAGGTGCCACTCCCACTGTCCT
TTCCTAATAAAATGAGGAAATTGCATCGCATTGTCTGAGTAGGTGTCATTCTATTCTGGGGGGTGGGGTG
GGGCAGGACAGCAAGGGGGAGGATTGGGAAGACAATAGCAGGCATGCTGGGGATGCGGTGGGCTCTATGG
CTTCTGAGGCGGAAAGAACCAGCTGGGGCTCTAGGGGGTATCCCC
[124 nt withheld, positions 3756-3879]
C
[91 nt withheld, positions 3881-3971]
A
[49 nt withheld, positions 3973-4021]
CCTTTGACGTTGGAGTCCACGTTCTTT
[37 nt withheld, positions 4049-4085]
ACCCTATCTCGGTCTATTCTTTTGATTTATAAGGGATTTTGCCGATTTCGGCCTATTGGTTAAAAAATGA
GCTGATTTAACAAAAATTTAACGCGAATTAATTCTGTGGAATGTGTGTCAGTTAGGGTGTGGAAAGTCCC
CAGGCTCCCCAGCAGGCAGAAGTATGCAAAGCATGCATCTCAATTAGTCAGCAACCAGGTGTGGAAAGTC
CCCAGGCTCCCCAGCAGGCAGAAGTATGCAAAGCATGCATCTCAATTAGTCAGCAACCATAGTCCCGCCC
CTAACTCCGCCCATCCCGCCCCTAACTCCGCCCAGTTCCGCCCATTCTCCGCCCCATGGCTGACTAATTT
TTTTTATTTATGCAGAGGCCGAGGCCGCCTCTGCCTCTGAGCTATTCCAGAAGTAGTGAGGAGGCTTTTT
TGGAGGCCTAGGCTTTTGCAAAAAGCTCCCGGGAGCTTGTATATCCATTTTCGGATCTGATCAAGAGACA
GGATGAGGATCGTTTCGCATGATTGAACAAGATGGATTGCACGCAGGTTCTCCGGCCGCTTGGGTGGAGA
GGCTATTCGGCTATGACTGGGCACAACAGACAATCGGCTGCTCTGATGCCGCCGTGTTCCGGCTGTCAGC
GCAGGGGCGCCCGGTTCTTTTTGTCAAGACCGACCTGTCCGGTGCCCTGAATGAACTGCAGGACGAGGCA
GCGCGGCTATCGTGGCTGGCCACGACGGGCGTTCCTTGCGCAGCTGTGCTCGACGTTGTCACTGAAGCGG
GAAGGGACTGGCTGCTATTGGGCGAAGTGCCGGGGCAGGATCTCCTGTCATCTCACCTTGCTCCTGCCGA
GAAAGTATCCATCATGGCTGATGCAATGCGGCGGCTGCATACGCTTGATCCGGCTACCTGCCCATTCGAC
CACCAAGCGAAACATCGCATCGAGCGAGCACGTACTCGGATGGAAGCCGGTCTTGTCGATCAGGATGATC
TGGACGAAGAGCATCAGGGGCTCGCGCCAGCCGAACTGTTCGCCAGGCTCAAGGCGCGCATGCCCGACGG
CGAGGATCTCGTCGTGACCCATGGCGATGCCTGCTTGCCGAATATCATGGTGGAAAATGGCCGCTTTTCT
GGATTCATCGACTGTGGCCGGCTGGGTGTGGCGGACCGCTATCAGGACATAGCGTTGGCTACCCGTGATA
TTGCTGAAGAGCTTGGCGGCGAATGGGCTGACCGCTTCCTCGTGCTTTACGGTATCGCCGCTCCCGATTC
GCAGCGCATCGCCTTCTATCGCCTTCTTGACGAGTTCTTCTGAGCGGGACTCTGGGGTTCGAAATGACCG
ACCAAGCGACGCCCAACCTGCCATCACGAGATTTCGATTCCACCGCCGCCTTCTATGAAAGGTTGGGCTT
CGGAATCGTTTTCCGGGACGCCGGCTGGATGATCCTCCAGCGCGGGGATCTCATGCTGGAGTTCTTCGCC
CACCCCAACTTGTTTATTGCAGCTTATAATGGTTACAAATAAAGCAATAGCATCACAAATTTCACAAATA
AAGCATTTTTTTCACTGCATTCTAGTTGTGGTTTGTCCAAACTCATCAATGTATCTTATCATGTCTGTAT
ACCGTCGACCTCTAGCTAGAGCTTGGCGTAATCATGGTCATAGCTGTTTCCTGTGTGAAATTGTTATCCG
CTCACAATTCCACACAACATACGAGCCGGAAGCATAAAGTGTAAAGCCTGGGGTGCCTAATGAGTGAGCT
AACTCACATTAATTGCGTTGCGCTCACTGCCCGCTTTCCAGTCGGGAAACCTGTCGTGCCAGCTGCATTA
ATGAATCGGCCAACGCGCGGGGAGAGGCGGTTTGCGTATTGGGCGCTCTTCCGCTTCCTCGCTCACTGAC
TCGCTGCGCTCGGTCGTTCGGCTGCGGCGAGCGGTATCAGCTCACTCAAAGGCGGTAATACGGTTATCCA
CAGAATCAGGGGATAACGCAGGAAAGAACATGTGAGCAAAAGGCCAGCAAAAGGCCAGGAACCGTAAAAA
GGCCGCGTTGCTGGCGTTTTTCCATAGGCTCCGCCCCCCTGACGAGCATCACAAAAATCGACGCTCAAGT
CAGAGGTGGCGAAACCCGACAGGACTATAAAGATACCAGGCGTTTCCCCTGGAAGCTCCCTCGTGCGCTC
TCCTGTTCCGACCCTGCCGCTTACCGGATACCTGTCCGCCTTTCTCCCTTCGGGAAGCGTGGCGCTTTCT
CATAGCTCACGCTGTAGGTATCTCAGTTCGGTGTAGGTCGTTCGCTCCAAGCTGGGCTGTGTGCACGAAC
CCCCCGTTCAGCCCGACCGCTGCGCCTTATCCGGTAACTATCGTCTTGAGTCCAACCCGGTAAGACACGA
CTTATCGCCACTGGCAGCAGCCACTGGTAACAGGATTAGCAGAGCGAGGTATGTAGGCGGTGCTACAGAG
TTCTTGAAGTGGTGGCCTAACTACGGCTACACTAGAAGAACAGTATTTGGTATCTGCGCTCTGCTGAAGC
CAGTTACCTTCGGAAAAAGAGTTGGTAGCTCTTGATCCGGCAAACAAACCACCGCTGGTAGCGGTGGTTT
TTTTGTTTGCAAGCAGCAGATTACGCGCAGAAAAAAAGGATCTCAAGAAGATCCTTTGATCTTTTCTACG
GGGTCTGACGCTCAGTGGAACGAAAACTCACGTTAAGGGATTTTGGTCATGAGATTATCAAAAAGGATCT
TCACCTAGATCCTTTTAAATTAAAAATGAAGTTTTAAATCAATCTAAAGTATATATGAGTAAACTTGGTC
TGACAGTTACCAATGCTTAATCAGTGAGGCACCTATCTCAGCGATCTGTCTATTTCGTTCATCCATAGTT
GCCTGACTCCCCGTCGTGTAGATAACTACGATACGGGAGGGCTTACCATCTGGCCCCAGTGCTGCAATGA
TACCGCGAGACCCACGCTCACCGGCTCCAGATTTATCAGCAATAAACCAGCCAGCCGGAAGGGCCGAGCG
CAGAAGTGGTCCTGCAACTTTATCCGCCTCCATCCAGTCTATTAATTGTTGCCGGGAAGCTAGAGTAAGT
AGTTCGCCAGTTAATAGTTTGCGCAACGTTGTTGCCATTGCTACAGGCATCGTGGTGTCACGCTCGTCGT
TTGGTATGGCTTCATTCAGCTCCGGTTCCCAACGATCAAGGCGAGTTACATGATCCCCCATGTTGTGCAA
AAAAGCGGTTAGCTCCTTCGGTCCTCCGATCGTTGTCAGAAGTAAGTTGGCCGCAGTGTTATCACTCATG
GTTATGGCAGCACTGCATAATTCTCTTACTGTCATGCCATCCGTAAGATGCTTTTCTGTGACTGGTGAGT
ACTCAACCAAGTCATTCTGAGAATAGTGTATGCGGCGACCGAGTTGCTCTTGCCCGGCGTCAATACGGGA
TAATACCGCGCCACATAGCAGAACTTTAAAAGTGCTCATCATTGGAAAACGTTCTTCGGGGCGAAAACTC
TCAAGGATCTTACCGCTGTTGAGATCCAGTTCGATGTAACCCACTCGTGCACCCAACTGATCTTCAGCAT
CTTTTACTTTCACCAGCGTTTCTGGGTGAGCAAAAACAGGAAGGCAAAATGCCGCAAAAAAGGGAATAAG
GGCGACACGGAAATGTTGAATACTCATACTCTTCCTTTTTCAATATTATTGAAGCATTTATCAGGGTTAT
TGTCTCATGAGCGGATACATATTTGAATGTATTTAGAAAAATAAACAAATAGGGGTTCCGCGCACATTTC
CCCGAAAAGTGCCACCTGACGTCGACGGATCGGGAGATCTCCCGATCCCCTATGGTGCACTCTCAGTACA
ATCTGCTCTGATGCCGCATAGTTAAGCCAGTATCTGCTCCCTGCTTGTGTGTTGGAGGTCGCTGAGTAGT
GCGCGAGCAAAATTTAAGCTACAACAAGGCAAGGCTTGACCGACAATTGCATGAAGAATCTGCTTAGGGT
TAGGCGTTTTGCGCTGCTTCGCGATGTACGGGCCAGATATACGCGTT
Features (pLannotate 1.2.2; 34 found; start..end, strand, type, name):
      1..380     +  enhancer       CMV enhancer: human cytomegalovirus immediate early enhancer
    381..584     +  promoter       CMV promoter: human cytomegalovirus (CMV) immediate early promoter
    580..613     +  LTR            5' LTR (truncated) (fragment): truncated 5' long terminal repeat (LTR) from HIV-1
    629..647     +  promoter       T7 promoter: promoter for bacteriophage T7 RNA polymerase
    711..806     +  CDS            HBB (fragment): HBB_HUMAN - Experimental evidence at protein level: Swiss-Prot protein existence level 1. [Spinorphin]: functions as an endogenous inhibitor of enkephalin-degrading enzymes such as DPP3, and as a selective antagonist of the P2RX3 receptor which is involved in pain signaling, these properties implicate it as a regulator of pain and inflammation. From Homo sapiens (Human).
    838..1152    +  CDS            HBB (fragment): HBB_HAPGR - Experimental evidence at protein level: Swiss-Prot protein existence level 1. Involved in oxygen transport from the lung to the various peripheral tissues. From Hapalemur griseus (Gray gentle lemur) (Eastern lesser bamboo lemur).
   1156..1244    +  intron         β-globin intron (fragment): internally truncated intron from human β-globin
   1615..2006    +  intron         β-globin intron (fragment): internally truncated intron from human β-globin
   2010..2132    +  CDS            HBB: HBB_COLGU - Experimental evidence at transcript level: Swiss-Prot protein existence level 2. Involved in oxygen transport from the lung to the various peripheral tissues. From Colobus guereza (Mantled guereza) (Eastern black-and-white colobus monkey).
   2133..3065    +  CDS            hRluc: Renilla luciferase human codon-optimized
   3066..3107    +  CDS            V5 tag: epitope tag from simian virus 5
   3121..3186    +  polyA_signal   β-globin poly(A) (fragment): human β-globin polyadenylation signal
   3207..3225    +  misc_RNA       MS2 stem loop: stem loop that binds the bacteriophage MS2 coat protein
   3246..3264    +  misc_RNA       MS2 stem loop: stem loop that binds the bacteriophage MS2 coat protein
   3285..3303    +  misc_RNA       MS2 stem loop: stem loop that binds the bacteriophage MS2 coat protein
   3324..3342    +  misc_RNA       MS2 stem loop: stem loop that binds the bacteriophage MS2 coat protein
   3363..3381    +  misc_RNA       MS2 stem loop: stem loop that binds the bacteriophage MS2 coat protein
   3402..3420    +  misc_RNA       MS2 stem loop: stem loop that binds the bacteriophage MS2 coat protein
   3442..3460    -  promoter       SP6 promoter: promoter for bacteriophage SP6 RNA polymerase
   3486..3710    +  polyA_signal   bGH poly(A) signal: bovine growth hormone polyadenylation signal
   3714..3735    +  promoter       SV40 promoter (fragment): SV40 enhancer and early promoter
   3756..4184    +  rep_origin     f1 ori (sequence partly withheld): f1 bacteriophage origin of replication; arrow indicates direction of (+) strand synthesis
   4198..4527    +  promoter       SV40 promoter: SV40 enhancer and early promoter
   4594..5385    +  CDS            neo: KKA2_KLEPN - Also known as kan, nptII. Experimental evidence at protein level: Swiss-Prot protein existence level 1. Resistance to kanamycin, neomycin, paromomycin, ribostamycin, butirosin and gentamicin B. From Klebsiella pneumoniae.
   5409..5567    +  CDS            ble (fragment): BLE_KLEPN - Experimental evidence at protein level: Swiss-Prot protein existence level 1. Binding protein with a strong affinity to the bleomycin family of antibiotics. Binds to CL990; an antimitotic-antibiotic compound. From Klebsiella pneumoniae.
   5562..5683    +  polyA_signal   SV40 poly(A) signal: SV40 polyadenylation signal
   5756..5772    -  protein_bind   lac operator: The lac repressor binds to the lac operator to inhibit transcription in E. coli. This inhibition can be relieved by adding lactose or isopropyl-β-D-thiogalactopyranoside (IPTG). lac repressor encoded by lacI
   5780..5810    -  promoter       lac promoter: promoter for the E. coli lac operon
   5825..5846    -  protein_bind   CAP binding site: CAP binding activates transcription in the presence of cAMP. E. coli catabolite activator protein
   5859..5951    -  CDS            lacI (fragment): lac repressor; lacI; The lac repressor binds to the lac operator to inhibit transcription in E. coli. This inhibition can be relieved by adding lactose or isopropyl-β-D-thiogalactopyranoside (IPTG).
   6134..6721    -  rep_origin     ori: high-copy-number ColE1/pMB1/pBR322/pUC origin of replication
   6892..7752    -  CDS            AmpR: β-lactamase; bla; confers resistance to ampicillin, carbenicillin, and related antibiotics
   7753..7857    -  promoter       AmpR promoter: bla
   7916..7968    -  misc_feature   bom (fragment): basis of mobility region from pBR322
