[The description below was written by a language model from this plasmid's Addgene catalogue record and pLannotate feature annotations shown in this document.]
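Description:
pcDNA3.1-beta-hRLuc-V5-6xbsMS2_V is an 8.1 kb mammalian expression plasmid. The catalogue lists the backbone as unknown, but the name and the annotated features are consistent with a pcDNA3.1-type vector. It is propagated in E. coli through a high-copy ColE1/pUC origin with ampicillin selection (AmpR under its own bla promoter), and it also carries an f1 origin. An SV40 early promoter drives a neomycin/kanamycin phosphotransferase gene followed by an SV40 poly(A) signal, which would permit G418 selection of stably transfected mammalian cells. Small annotated fragments, such as the truncated HIV-1 LTR, ble, lacI and bom hits, appear to be short backbone remnants or similarity matches rather than functional parts.

The expression cassette is driven by the CMV immediate-early enhancer and promoter, with a T7 promoter just downstream. The transcribed region begins with β-globin (HBB) coding segments interrupted by β-globin intron sequence, so the transcript is apparently spliced. The last globin coding segment directly abuts human codon-optimised Renilla luciferase, which is followed by a C-terminal V5 epitope tag. This arrangement suggests a β-globin–hRluc–V5 fusion, although the record does not explicitly confirm the reading frame. Downstream of the coding region lie a fragment of β-globin 3' sequence and six MS2 stem loops, the binding sites for the bacteriophage MS2 coat protein. A reverse-oriented SP6 promoter and the bGH poly(A) signal follow and close the unit.

The stated purpose is only mammalian expression of Rluc-6xbsMS2. Reporters of this design are generally used in tethering assays, in which a protein fused to MS2 coat protein is recruited to the reporter's 3' UTR. Its effect on translation or mRNA stability is then read out through luciferase activity, V5 detection or transcript levels.
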