Addgene plasmid #147738: pcDNA3.1-beta-hRLuc-V5-6xbsMS2_V
Purpose: Mammalian Expression of Rluc-6xbsMS2
Depositing lab: Elisa Izaurralde. Depositing organization: Max Planck Institute for Developmental Biology.
Backbone
  Vector backbone: Unknown
  Vector type: Mammalian Expression
Growth in bacteria
  Bacterial resistance: Ampicillin, 100 μg/mL
  Growth temperature: 37°C
  Growth strain: DH5alpha
  Copy number: High Copy
Gene/Insert
  Gene/Insert name: Rluc-6xbsMS2
  Species: Other
  Cloning method: Unknown
Terms and licenses: Academic/Nonprofit Terms; Industry Terms: Not Available to Industry
Depositor comments: Plasmids from this collection were made available to the research community and donated after the lab closed. Please note that the sequence provided by the depositing laboratory may be theoretical/predicted or based on Sanger sequencing results. There may be discrepancies between sequencing results obtained by Addgene and the depositor sequence. If an Addgene verified sequence is not available, please contact before placing your order to request that our lab fully sequence the plasmid.
How to cite: pcDNA3.1-beta-hRLuc-V5-6xbsMS2_V was a gift from Elisa Izaurralde (Addgene plasmid # 147738 ; http://n2t.net/addgene:147738 ; RRID:Addgene_147738)
